Addgene plasmid #241086: pDMJ2-SARS-CoV-2-Spike (BA.2.75-6b)
Purpose: Expresses SARS-CoV-2 spike (BA.2.75-6b) protein for creating pseudotyped virus
Depositing lab: Jeremy Luban. Depositing organization: University of Massachusetts, Worcester. Publication: Computationally designed proteins mimic antibody immune evasion in viral evolution. Youssef N, Gurev S, Ghantous F, Brock KP, Jaimes JA, Thadani NN, Dauphin A, Sherman AC, Yurkovetskiy L, Soto D, Estanboulieh R, Kotzen B, Notin P, Kollasch AW, Cohen AA, Dross SE, Erasmus J, Fuller DH, Bjorkman PJ, Lemieux JE, Luban J, Seaman MS, Marks DS. Immunity. 2025 May 6:S1074-7613(25)00178-5. doi: 10.1016/j.immuni.2025.04.015. PubMed 40345199.
Backbone
  Vector backbone: pDMJ2
  Vector type: Mammalian Expression
Growth in bacteria
  Bacterial resistance: Ampicillin, 100 μg/mL
  Growth temperature: 37°C
  Growth strain: DH5alpha
  Copy number: High Copy
Gene/Insert
  Gene/Insert name: Spike (BA.2.75-6b)
  Species: SARS-CoV-2
  Mutation: T19I,L24del,P25del,P26del,A27S,G142D,K147N,W152R,F157L,I210V,V213G,G257S,G339D,R346T,S371F,S373P,S375F,T376A,D405N,R408S,K417V,N440K,G446S,N460K,S477N,T478K,E484A,Q493R,Q498R,N501Y,Y505H,K529L,D614G,H655Y,N679K,P681H,N764K,D796Y,Q954H,N969K
  Entrez Gene: S (a.k.a. GU280_gp02, spike glycoprotein)
  Cloning method: Gene Synthesis
Terms and licenses: Academic/Nonprofit Terms; Industry Terms: Not Available to Industry
How to cite: pDMJ2-SARS-CoV-2-Spike (BA.2.75-6b) was a gift from Jeremy Luban (Addgene plasmid # 241086 ; http://n2t.net/addgene:241086 ; RRID:Addgene_241086)
