[The description below was written by a language model from this plasmid's Addgene catalogue record and pLannotate feature annotations shown in this document.]
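Description:
pDMJ2-SARS-CoV-2-Spike (BA.2.75-6b) is a 7,383 nt mammalian expression plasmid built on the pDMJ2 backbone that drives production of a SARS-CoV-2 spike glycoprotein variant for pseudotyping viral particles. It is propagated in E. coli as a high-copy plasmid through a ColE1/pUC-type origin of replication and is selected with ampicillin via a β-lactamase gene under its native bla promoter. A short fragment of the pBR322 basis-of-mobility region is also annotated in the backbone.

The expression cassette begins with the human cytomegalovirus immediate early enhancer and promoter, followed by a fragment of the HTLV-1 5' LTR and a fragment of modified CMV intron A. This kind of composite leader is commonly placed upstream of a coding sequence to enhance transcript processing and expression in mammalian cells. The spike open reading frame (about 3.76 kb, produced by gene synthesis) follows and is terminated by the bovine growth hormone polyadenylation signal. No epitope tags, reporters or mammalian selection markers are annotated.

The insert, named BA.2.75-6b, carries a long list of changes relative to the reference spike. These include an N-terminal deletion of residues 24–26 with flanking substitutions, numerous receptor-binding domain substitutions such as G339D, R346T, K417V, N460K, E484A, Q493R, N501Y and Y505H, and changes such as D614G, H655Y, P681H and N969K elsewhere in the protein. According to the record, the plasmid supplies spike for creating pseudotyped virus. The associated publication concerns computationally designed proteins that mimic antibody immune evasion during viral evolution. The packaging and reporter components needed to make pseudovirus are not part of this construct.
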