Features (pLannotate 1.2.2; 10 found; start..end, strand, type, name):
      1..3756    +  CDS            S: SPIKE_SARS2 - Experimental evidence at protein level: Swiss-Prot protein existence level 1. [Spike glycoprotein]: May down-regulate host tetherin (BST2) by lysosomal degradation, thereby counteracting its antiviral activity. From Severe acute respiratory syndrome coronavirus 2 (2019-nCoV) (SARS-CoV-2).
   3779..4003    +  polyA_signal   bGH poly(A) signal: bovine growth hormone polyadenylation signal
   4418..5006    -  rep_origin     ori: high-copy-number ColE1/pMB1/pBR322/pUC origin of replication
   5177..6037    -  CDS            AmpR: β-lactamase; bla; confers resistance to ampicillin, carbenicillin, and related antibiotics
   6038..6142    -  promoter       AmpR promoter: bla
   6182..6239    +  misc_feature   bom (fragment): basis of mobility region from pBR322
   6325..6704    +  enhancer       CMV enhancer: human cytomegalovirus immediate early enhancer
   6705..6908    +  promoter       CMV promoter: human cytomegalovirus (CMV) immediate early promoter
   6997..7224    +  LTR            5' LTR (truncated) (fragment): truncated 5' long terminal repeat (LTR) from human T-cell leukemia virus (HTLV) type 1
   7228..7338    +  intron         CMV intron (fragment): modified intron A from human cytomegalovirus
>Addgene plasmid #241086 | pDMJ2-SARS-CoV-2-Spike (BA.2.75-6b) | addgene full sequence | sequence record 486211 | Addgene NGS Result
ATGTTCGTGTTTCTGGTTCTTCTTCCCCTGGTGTCTAGTCAGTGCGTCAACTTGATCACGCGAACACAGA
GCTACACCAATTCCTTTACACGAGGCGTCTACTATCCCGACAAGGTGTTCCGAAGCAGTGTTTTGCACTC
CACGCAGGACCTTTTCTTGCCCTTCTTCTCAAATGTGACTTGGTTTCATGCAATACACGTATCCGGGACT
AATGGCACTAAGAGATTCGACAATCCCGTGTTGCCTTTTAACGACGGCGTGTATTTTGCCAGTACAGAAA
AGAGCAATATTATCCGGGGATGGATCTTCGGCACGACTCTGGATAGTAAAACACAATCCCTGCTGATCGT
GAATAATGCGACAAACGTCGTCATAAAAGTCTGCGAGTTCCAGTTCTGCAACGACCCTTTCCTCGACGTG
TATTACCATAACAACAATAAATCTCGGATGGAAAGTGAGCTGCGCGTGTACTCCAGTGCAAATAACTGTA
CTTTTGAGTACGTAAGCCAGCCTTTCCTGATGGACCTCGAAGGGAAACAGGGGAACTTTAAGAACCTGCG
CGAATTCGTGTTCAAGAACATCGACGGTTATTTTAAAATATACAGCAAGCACACCCCTGTGAACCTGGGC
AGAGATTTGCCACAAGGTTTTAGCGCCCTGGAACCCCTCGTGGACCTTCCTATCGGCATCAACATCACGC
GCTTCCAAACTCTGCTCGCACTGCATCGGTCTTATCTGACCCCTGGAGATTCATCCTCAAGCTGGACCGC
GGGTGCTGCTGCATATTATGTGGGATATCTGCAGCCTAGGACCTTCCTGCTCAAATACAACGAGAACGGC
ACCATCACTGACGCTGTTGATTGCGCGCTGGACCCATTGTCTGAAACCAAATGCACACTGAAAAGCTTCA
CAGTCGAGAAGGGCATTTACCAGACGAGCAACTTCAGAGTTCAGCCCACAGAGAGCATCGTTCGCTTCCC
CAACATTACCAATTTGTGCCCATTCGACGAGGTCTTTAACGCAACTACCTTTGCCAGTGTTTACGCCTGG
AACAGGAAACGGATATCCAATTGCGTGGCCGATTACAGCGTACTGTACAATTTCGCTCCCTTTTTCGCCT
TTAAATGCTACGGTGTCTCCCCTACGAAGCTGAATGATCTGTGCTTTACTAATGTCTATGCGGACAGCTT
CGTTATTAGAGGTAACGAGGTCAGCCAAATCGCCCCAGGGCAGACTGGAGTGATAGCCGACTACAATTAC
AAACTGCCAGATGATTTCACCGGCTGCGTCATCGCCTGGAACTCCAATAAGCTCGATAGTAAAGTGAGCG
GCAATTACAACTATCTCTATAGGCTGTTTCGAAAGAGCAAGCTGAAACCTTTTGAGCGGGACATTTCAAC
AGAGATCTACCAGGCCGGAAACAAGCCCTGCAACGGGGTCGCCGGGTTCAATTGTTACTTCCCGCTGCGG
AGCTATGGATTTCGGCCGACTTACGGCGTTGGCCACCAGCCATATCGGGTGGTGGTGCTGTCATTTGAGC
TGCTTCATGCGCCTGCTACAGTATGTGGGCCTAAACTGTCTACCAATCTGGTGAAAAATAAGTGCGTGAA
CTTCAACTTCAATGGCCTCACCGGGACAGGCGTGTTGACAGAATCCAATAAGAAATTCCTGCCATTCCAG
CAGTTCGGCAGGGATATCGCAGACACGACCGATGCGGTGCGAGATCCCCAGACATTGGAGATTCTGGACA
TTACTCCTTGTTCTTTTGGAGGAGTGAGTGTTATTACTCCCGGCACAAATACCTCAAATCAAGTCGCTGT
GCTGTATCAAGGTGTAAACTGTACCGAGGTCCCCGTGGCTATTCACGCCGACCAGCTGACCCCAACATGG
CGGGTATACAGCACCGGTTCTAATGTATTCCAGACCAGAGCCGGCTGCCTCATTGGAGCCGAGTACGTGA
ACAACTCTTATGAATGTGATATACCGATTGGAGCAGGTATCTGCGCCTCTTATCAGACCCAGACAAAGAG
CCACAGAAGGGCTAGGAGCGTGGCCTCCCAGTCCATAATCGCCTATACAATGTCACTGGGGGCTGAAAAT
TCAGTGGCATACAGTAACAACTCTATCGCTATCCCCACAAATTTTACCATCTCTGTGACTACAGAGATCC
TGCCAGTGTCTATGACTAAAACCTCCGTGGACTGTACCATGTACATCTGTGGTGATAGCACCGAATGTTC
CAACCTGCTCCTGCAGTACGGCAGCTTCTGCACACAGCTGAAGAGGGCACTGACAGGAATCGCCGTCGAA
CAGGATAAGAACACTCAGGAGGTGTTTGCGCAGGTTAAGCAGATTTACAAGACGCCACCAATCAAGTACT
TCGGTGGGTTCAATTTCTCTCAAATTCTGCCTGATCCTTCTAAGCCATCTAAGCGGAGCTTTATAGAGGA
TTTGCTCTTTAATAAGGTGACCCTCGCCGATGCTGGATTTATTAAGCAGTATGGCGACTGTTTGGGAGAC
ATTGCTGCTCGCGATCTGATATGTGCCCAGAAATTCAACGGGCTGACCGTACTCCCACCGCTGCTCACTG
ATGAGATGATCGCACAATATACCAGCGCCCTGCTGGCCGGCACTATTACATCCGGCTGGACGTTCGGAGC
AGGAGCCGCACTGCAAATACCTTTTGCCATGCAGATGGCATATCGCTTCAATGGGATCGGGGTGACCCAG
AACGTCCTGTACGAAAACCAGAAACTTATCGCTAACCAGTTCAATTCCGCCATTGGTAAAATCCAGGACA
GCTTGAGTTCCACAGCCAGCGCCCTCGGGAAATTGCAAGATGTAGTCAATCACAATGCACAAGCCCTGAA
TACTCTCGTCAAGCAACTGTCATCCAAGTTCGGTGCTATATCCTCCGTGCTGAATGATATCCTTAGTAGA
TTGGATAAGGTGGAGGCAGAAGTCCAGATCGACCGGCTTATTACTGGAAGGCTGCAGAGTCTGCAGACGT
ACGTCACGCAGCAGCTTATCAGAGCCGCCGAGATTAGAGCATCTGCGAATCTGGCTGCTACAAAGATGAG
TGAATGCGTGCTCGGGCAATCAAAGCGGGTCGACTTTTGTGGGAAGGGGTACCACCTCATGAGCTTCCCC
CAATCCGCCCCACATGGCGTTGTGTTCCTGCATGTTACTTACGTTCCCGCTCAAGAGAAGAACTTTACTA
CCGCTCCGGCGATCTGCCACGACGGTAAGGCACACTTTCCACGCGAAGGCGTCTTTGTTAGCAATGGAAC
ACACTGGTTTGTTACCCAGAGGAACTTTTATGAGCCCCAGATAATCACAACCGACAACACATTCGTATCT
GGGAACTGTGACGTAGTTATTGGGATCGTGAACAACACCGTGTACGATCCTCTCCAACCGGAACTTGACT
CTTTCAAGGAGGAACTGGATAAGTACTTTAAGAATCACACCTCACCCGATGTTGACCTCGGCGACATTTC
AGGAATTAATGCTAGCGTGGTGAACATCCAGAAAGAGATTGATAGACTTAACGAAGTGGCCAAGAACCTC
AACGAATCACTTATTGACCTGCAGGAGCTGGGAAAATATGAGCAGTACATTAAATGGCCTTGGTACATTT
GGCTGGGCTTTATAGCAGGCCTGATCGCTATCGTCATGGTGACCATCATGCTTTGTTGTATGACTAGCTG
CTGCAGCTGCCTCAAGGGCTGTTGTAGCTGCGGCTCTTGCTGTAAATAATGATGAGGATCCAGATCTGCT
GTGCCTTCTAGTTGCCAGCCATCTGTTGTTTGCCCCTCCCCCGTGCCTTCCTTGACCCTGGAAGGTGCCA
CTCCCACTGTCCTTTCCTAATAAAATGAGGAAATTGCATCGCATTGTCTGAGTAGGTGTCATTCTATTCT
GGGGGGTGGGGTGGGGCAGGACAGCAAGGGGGAGGATTGGGAAGACAATAGCAGGCATGCTGGGGATGCG
GTGGGCTCTATGGGTACCCAGGTGCTGAAGAATTGACCCGGTTCCTCCTGGGCCAGAAAGAAGCAGGCAC
ATCCCCTTCTCTGTGACACACCCTGTCCACGCCCCTGGTTCTTAGTTCCAGCCCCACTCATAGGACACTC
ATAGCTCAGGAGGGCTCCGCCTTCAATCCCACCCGCTAAAGTACTTGGAGCGGTCTCTCCCTCCCTCATC
AGCCCACCAAACCAAACCTAGCCTCCAAGAGTGGGAAGAAATTAAAGCAAGATAGGCTATTAAGTGCAGA
GGGAGAGAAAATGCCTCCAACATGTGAGGAAGTAATGAGAGAAATCATAGAATTTTAAGGCCATGATTTA
AGGCCAATCGGAAAGAACATGTGAGCAAAAGGCCAGCAAAAGGCCAGGAACCGTAAAAAGGCCGCGTTGC
TGGCGTTTTTCCATAGGCTCCGCCCCCCTGACGAGCATCACAAAAATCGACGCTCAAGTCAGAGGTGGCG
AAACCCGACAGGACTATAAAGATACCAGGCGTTTCCCCCTGGAAGCTCCCTCGTGCGCTCTCCTGTTCCG
ACCCTGCCGCTTACCGGATACCTGTCCGCCTTTCTCCCTTCGGGAAGCGTGGCGCTTTCTCATAGCTCAC
GCTGTAGGTATCTCAGTTCGGTGTAGGTCGTTCGCTCCAAGCTGGGCTGTGTGCACGAACCCCCCGTTCA
GCCCGACCGCTGCGCCTTATCCGGTAACTATCGTCTTGAGTCCAACCCGGTAAGACACGACTTATCGCCA
CTGGCAGCAGCCACTGGTAACAGGATTAGCAGAGCGAGGTATGTAGGCGGTGCTACAGAGTTCTTGAAGT
GGTGGCCTAACTACGGCTACACTAGAAGAACAGTATTTGGTATCTGCGCTCTGCTGAAGCCAGTTACCTT
CGGAAAAAGAGTTGGTAGCTCTTGATCCGGCAAACAAACCACCGCTGGTAGCGGTGGTTTTTTTGTTTGC
AAGCAGCAGATTACGCGCAGAAAAAAAGGATCTCAAGAAGATCCTTTGATCTTTTCTACGGGGTCTGACG
CTCAGTGGAACGAAAACTCACGTTAAGGGATTTTGGTCATGAGATTATCAAAAAGGATCTTCACCTAGAT
CCTTTTAAATTAAAAATGAAGTTTTAAATCAATCTAAAGTATATATGAGTAAACTTGGTCTGACAGTTAC
CAATGCTTAATCAGTGAGGCACCTATCTCAGCGATCTGTCTATTTCGTTCATCCATAGTTGCCTGACTCC
CCGTCGTGTAGATAACTACGATACGGGAGGGCTTACCATCTGGCCCCAGTGCTGCAATGATACCGCGAGA
CCCACGCTCACCGGCTCCAGATTTATCAGCAATAAACCAGCCAGCCGGAAGGGCCGAGCGCAGAAGTGGT
CCTGCAACTTTATCCGCCTCCATCCAGTCTATTAATTGTTGCCGGGAAGCTAGAGTAAGTAGTTCGCCAG
TTAATAGTTTGCGCAACGTTGTTGCCATTGCTACAGGCATCGTGGTGTCACGCTCGTCGTTTGGTATGGC
TTCATTCAGCTCCGGTTCCCAACGATCAAGGCGAGTTACATGATCCCCCATGTTGTGCAAAAAAGCGGTT
AGCTCCTTCGGTCCTCCGATCGTTGTCAGAAGTAAGTTGGCCGCAGTGTTATCACTCATGGTTATGGCAG
CACTGCATAATTCTCTTACTGTCATGCCATCCGTAAGATGCTTTTCTGTGACTGGTGAGTACTCAACCAA
GTCATTCTGAGAATAGTGTATGCGGCGACCGAGTTGCTCTTGCCCGGCGTCAATACGGGATAATACCGCG
CCACATAGCAGAACTTTAAAAGTGCTCATCATTGGAAAACGTTCTTCGGGGCGAAAACTCTCAAGGATCT
TACCGCTGTTGAGATCCAGTTCGATGTAACCCACTCGTGCACCCAACTGATCTTCAGCATCTTTTACTTT
CACCAGCGTTTCTGGGTGAGCAAAAACAGGAAGGCAAAATGCCGCAAAAAAGGGAATAAGGGCGACACGG
AAATGTTGAATACTCATACTCTTCCTTTTTCAATATTATTGAAGCATTTATCAGGGTTATTGTCTCATGA
GCGGATACATATTTGAATGTATTTAGAAAAATAAACAAATAGGGGTTCCGCGCACATTTCCCCGAAAAGT
GCCACCTGACGTCCCAATGATTGCACCATATGCGGTGTGAAATACCGCACAGATGCGTAAGGAGAAAATA
CCGCATCAGATTGGCTATTGGCCATTGCATACGTTGTATCCATATCATAATATGTACATTTATATTGGCT
CATGTCCAACATTACCGCCATGTTGACATTGATTATTGACTAGTTATTAATAGTAATCAATTACGGGGTC
ATTAGTTCATAGCCCATATATGGAGTTCCGCGTTACATAACTTACGGTAAATGGCCCGCCTGGCTGACCG
CCCAACGACCCCCGCCCATTGACGTCAATAATGACGTATGTTCCCATAGTAACGCCAATAGGGACTTTCC
ATTGACGTCAATGGGTGGAGTATTTACGGTAAACTGCCCACTTGGCAGTACATCAAGTGTATCATATGCC
AAGTACGCCCCCTATTGACGTCAATGACGGTAAATGGCCCGCCTGGCATTATGCCCAGTACATGACCTTA
TGGGACTTTCCTACTTGGCAGTACATCTACGTATTAGTCATCGCTATTACCATGGTGATGCGGTTTTGGC
AGTACATCAATGGGCGTGGATAGCGGTTTGACTCACGGGGATTTCCAAGTCTCCACCCCATTGACGTCAA
TGGGAGTTTGTTTTGGCACCAAAATCAACGGGACTTTCCAAAATGTCGTAACAACTCCGCCCCATTGACG
CAAATGGGCGGTAGGCGTGTACGGTGGGAGGTCTATATAAGCAGAGCTCGTTTAGTGAACCGTCAGATCG
CCTGGAGACGCCATCCACGCTGTTTTGACCTCCATAGAAGACACCGGGACCGATCCAGCCTCCATCGGCT
CGCATCTCTCCTTCACGCGCCCGCCGCCCTACCTGAGGCCGCCATCCACGCCGGTTGAGTCGCGTTCTGC
CGCCTCCCGCCTGTGGTGCCTCCTGAACTGCGTCCGCCGTCTAGGTAAGTTTAAAGCTCAGGTCGAGACC
GGGCCTTTGTCCGGCGCTCCCTTGGAGCCTACCTAGACTCAGCCGGCTCTCCACGCTTTGCCTGACCCTG
CTTGCTCAACTCTAGTTAACGGTGGAGGGCAGTGTAGTCTGAGCAGTACTCGTTGCTGCCGCGCGCGCCA
CCAGACATAATAGCTGACAGACTAACAGACTGTTCCTTTCCATGGGTCTTTTCTGCAGTCACCGTCGTCG
ACACGTGTGATCAGATATCGCGGCCGCTCTAGA
